>Addgene plasmid #178094 | ATP1A1_G3_EBFP_Nick_Dual_sgRNA | addgene full sequence | sequence record 350137 | Addgene NGS Result
GAGGGCCTATTTCCCATGATTCCTTCATATTTGCATATACGATACAAGGCTGTTAGAGAGATAATTGGAA
TTAATTTGACTGTAAACACAAAGATATTAGTACAAAATACGTGACGTAGAAAGTAATAATTTCTTGGGTA
GTTTGCAGTTTTAAAATTATGTTTTAAAATGGACTATCATATGCTTACCGTAACTTGAAAGTATTTCGAT
TTCTTGGCTTTATATATCTTGTGGAAAGGACGAAACACCGCTGAAGTTCATCTGCACCACGTTTTAGAGC
TAGAAATAGCAAGTTAAAATAAGGCTAGTCCGTTATCAACTTGAAAAAGTGGCACCGAGTCGGTGCTTTT
TTGTTTTAGAGCTAGAAATAGCAAGTTAAAATAAGGCTAGTCCGTTTTTAGCGCGTGCGCCAATTCTGCA
GACAAATGGCGTCGACTGGATCCGGTACCAAGGTCGGGCAGGAAGAGGGCCTATTTCCCATGATTCCTTC
ATATTTGCATATACGATACAAGGCTGTTAGAGAGATAATTAGAATTAATTTGACTGTAAACACAAAGATA
TTAGTACAAAATACGTGACGTAGAAAGTAATAATTTCTTGGGTAGTTTGCAGTTTTAAAATTATGTTTTA
AAATGGACTATCATATGCTTACCGTAACTTGAAAGTATTTCGATTTCTTGGCTTTATATATCTTGTGGAA
AGGACGAAACACCGAGTTCTGTAATTCAGCATAGTTTTAGAGCTAGAAATAGCAAGTTAAAATAAGGCTA
GTCCGTTATCAACTTGAAAAAGTGGCACCGAGTCGGTGCTTTTTTTAAGCTTGGCGTAATCATGGTCATA
GCTGTTTCCTGTGTGAAATTGTTATCCGCTCACAATTCCACACAACATACGAGCCGGAAGCATAAAGTGT
AAAGCCTGGGGTGCCTAATGAGTGAGCTAACTCACATTAATTGCGTTGCGCTCACTGCCCGCTTTCCAGT
CGGGAAACCTGTCGTGCCAGCTGCATTAATGAATCGGCCAACGCGCGGGGAGAGGCGGTTTGCGTATTGG
GCGCTCTTCCGCTTCCTCGCTCACTGACTCGCTGCGCTCGGTCGTTCGGCTGCGGCGAGCGGTATCAGCT
CACTCAAAGGCGGTAATACGGTTATCCACAGAATCAGGGGATAACGCAGGAAAGAACATGTGAGCAAAAG
GCCAGCAAAAGGCCAGGAACCGTAAAAAGGCCGCGTTGCTGGCGTTTTTCCATAGGCTCCGCCCCCCTGA
CGAGCATCACAAAAATCGACGCTCAAGTCAGAGGTGGCGAAACCCGACAGGACTATAAAGATACCAGGCG
TTTCCCCCTGGAAGCTCCCTCGTGCGCTCTCCTGTTCCGACCCTGCCGCTTACCGGATACCTGTCCGCCT
TTCTCCCTTCGGGAAGCGTGGCGCTTTCTCATAGCTCACGCTGTAGGTATCTCAGTTCGGTGTAGGTCGT
TCGCTCCAAGCTGGGCTGTGTGCACGAACCCCCCGTTCAGCCCGACCGCTGCGCCTTATCCGGTAACTAT
CGTCTTGAGTCCAACCCGGTAAGACACGACTTATCGCCACTGGCAGCAGCCACTGGTAACAGGATTAGCA
GAGCGAGGTATGTAGGCGGTGCTACAGAGTTCTTGAAGTGGTGGCCTAACTACGGCTACACTAGAAGAAC
AGTATTTGGTATCTGCGCTCTGCTGAAGCCAGTTACCTTCGGAAAAAGAGTTGGTAGCTCTTGATCCGGC
AAACAAACCACCGCTGGTAGCGGTGGTTTTTTTGTTTGCAAGCAGCAGATTACGCGCAGAAAAAAAGGAT
CTCAAGAAGATCCTTTGATCTTTTCTACGGGGTCTGACGCTCAGTGGAACGAAAACTCACGTTAAGGGAT
TTTGGTCATGAGATTATCAAAAAGGATCTTCACCTAGATCCTTTTAAATTAAAAATGAAGTTTTAAATCA
ATCTAAAGTATATATGAGTAAACTTGGTCTGACAGTTACCAATGCTTAATCAGTGAGGCACCTATCTCAG
CGATCTGTCTATTTCGTTCATCCATAGTTGCCTGACTCCCCGTCGTGTAGATAACTACGATACGGGAGGG
CTTACCATCTGGCCCCAGTGCTGCAATGATACCGCGAGACCCACGCTCACCGGCTCCAGATTTATCAGCA
ATAAACCAGCCAGCCGGAAGGGCCGAGCGCAGAAGTGGTCCTGCAACTTTATCCGCCTCCATCCAGTCTA
TTAATTGTTGCCGGGAAGCTAGAGTAAGTAGTTCGCCAGTTAATAGTTTGCGCAACGTTGTTGCCATTGC
TACAGGCATCGTGGTGTCACGCTCGTCGTTTGGTATGGCTTCATTCAGCTCCGGTTCCCAACGATCAAGG
CGAGTTACATGATCCCCCATGTTGTGCAAAAAAGCGGTTAGCTCCTTCGGTCCTCCGATCGTTGTCAGAA
GTAAGTTGGCCGCAGTGTTATCACTCATGGTTATGGCAGCACTGCATAATTCTCTTACTGTCATGCCATC
CGTAAGATGCTTTTCTGTGACTGGTGAGTACTCAACCAAGTCATTCTGAGAATAGTGTATGCGGCGACCG
AGTTGCTCTTGCCCGGCGTCAATACGGGATAATACCGCGCCACATAGCAGAACTTTAAAAGTGCTCATCA
TTGGAAAACGTTCTTCGGGGCGAAAACTCTCAAGGATCTTACCGCTGTTGAGATCCAGTTCGATGTAACC
CACTCGTGCACCCAACTGATCTTCAGCATCTTTTACTTTCACCAGCGTTTCTGGGTGAGCAAAAACAGGA
AGGCAAAATGCCGCAAAAAAGGGAATAAGGGCGACACGGAAATGTTGAATACTCATACTCTTCCTTTTTC
AATATTATTGAAGCATTTATCAGGGTTATTGTCTCATGAGCGGATACATATTTGAATGTATTTAGAAAAA
TAAACAAATAGGGGTTCCGCGCACATTTCCCCGAAAAGTGCCACCTGACGTCGCTAGCTGTACAGT
Features (pLannotate 1.2.2; 12 found; start..end, strand, type, name):
      1..241     +  promoter       U6 promoter: RNA polymerase III promoter for human U6 snRNA
    271..346     +  misc_RNA       gRNA scaffold: guide RNA scaffold for the Streptococcus pyogenes CRISPR/Cas9 system
    353..396     +  misc_RNA       gRNA scaffold (fragment): guide RNA scaffold for the Streptococcus pyogenes CRISPR/Cas9 system
    465..705     +  promoter       U6 promoter: RNA polymerase III promoter for human U6 snRNA
    734..809     +  misc_RNA       gRNA scaffold: guide RNA scaffold for the Streptococcus pyogenes CRISPR/Cas9 system
    859..875     -  protein_bind   lac operator: The lac repressor binds to the lac operator to inhibit transcription in E. coli. This inhibition can be relieved by adding lactose or isopropyl-β-D-thiogalactopyranoside (IPTG). lac repressor encoded by lacI
    883..913     -  promoter       lac promoter: promoter for the E. coli lac operon
    928..949     -  protein_bind   CAP binding site: CAP binding activates transcription in the presence of cAMP. E. coli catabolite activator protein
    962..1054    -  CDS            lacI (fragment): lac repressor; lacI; The lac repressor binds to the lac operator to inhibit transcription in E. coli. This inhibition can be relieved by adding lactose or isopropyl-β-D-thiogalactopyranoside (IPTG).
   1237..1825    -  rep_origin     ori: high-copy-number ColE1/pMB1/pBR322/pUC origin of replication
   1996..2856    -  CDS            AmpR: β-lactamase; bla; confers resistance to ampicillin, carbenicillin, and related antibiotics
   2857..2961    -  promoter       AmpR promoter: bla
