[The description below was written by a language model from this plasmid's Addgene catalogue record and pLannotate feature annotations shown in this document.]
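Description:
ATP1A1_G3_EBFP_Nick_Dual_sgRNA is a small (about 3 kb) pUC19-based plasmid for transient expression of two CRISPR guide RNAs in human cells, built as a control reagent for prime editing with marker-free co-selection. It is propagated in E. coli as a high-copy plasmid through the ColE1/pUC origin and selected with ampicillin via the β-lactamase gene and its native promoter. Remnants of the pUC19 lac region (lac promoter, operator, CAP binding site and a short lacI fragment) remain next to the insert but have no role in the mammalian application. The plasmid carries no mammalian selection marker and encodes no Cas9 or prime editor, so the editor and any pegRNAs must be supplied from other constructs.

The payload consists of two independent cassettes in tandem, each with a human U6 RNA polymerase III promoter driving a spacer fused to the Streptococcus pyogenes Cas9 guide RNA scaffold. One guide (G3) targets the human ATP1A1 locus and the other targets an EBFP reporter sequence; both serve as the secondary nicking guides of the PE3 strategy, in which nicking the non-edited strand promotes installation of the edit. The feature table also shows a partial scaffold fragment between the first scaffold and the second U6 promoter, whose purpose the record does not explain.

According to the depositor, the vector derives from ATP1A1_G3_Dual_sgRNA and serves as a positive control. Co-targeting ATP1A1 to introduce the Q118R substitution alongside EBFP allows cells carrying the ATP1A1 edit to be selected. This enriches for the simultaneous EBFP-to-EGFP conversion, which gives a fluorescent readout of prime editing efficiency.
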