Addgene plasmid #178094: ATP1A1_G3_EBFP_Nick_Dual_sgRNA
Purpose: Control vector for coselection for PE3 in human cells. Tandem expression of ATP1A1 G3 and EBFP Nick sgRNAs from two independent U6 promoters.
Depositing lab: Yannick Doyon. Depositing organization: Universite Laval. Publication: Marker-free co-selection for successive rounds of prime editing in human cells. Levesque S, Mayorga D, Fiset JP, Goupil C, Duringer A, Loiselle A, Bouchard E, Agudelo D, Doyon Y. Nat Commun. 2022 Oct 7;13(1):5909. doi: 10.1038/s41467-022-33669-z. PubMed 36207338.
Backbone
  Vector backbone: pUC19
  Total vector size (bp): 3006
  Vector type: Mammalian Expression, CRISPR ; Prime editing
Growth in bacteria
  Bacterial resistance: Ampicillin, 100 μg/mL
  Growth temperature: 37°C
  Growth strain: DH5alpha
  Copy number: High Copy
Gene/Insert
  Gene/Insert name: ATP1A1 G3 + EBFP nick sgRNAs
  gRNA/shRNA sequence: GAGTTCTGTAATTCAGCATA and GCTGAAGTTCATCTGCACCAC
  Species: H. sapiens (human)
  Promoter: Tandem U6 promoters
  Cloning method: Restriction Enzyme; 5′ cloning site BsrGI (destroyed during cloning); 3′ cloning site SalI (destroyed during cloning)
  Sequencing primers: 5′ CAGGGTTATTGTCTCATGAGCGG; 3′ TGAGCGAGGAAGCGGAAGAG
Terms and licenses: Academic/Nonprofit Terms; Industry Terms: Not Available to Industry
Depositor comments: Control PE3 nick sgRNAs vector derived from ATP1A1_G3_Dual_sgRNA. This vector can be used as a positive control for prime editing (PE3) to co-target ATP1A1 (Q118R) and EBFP to perform coselection for EBFP to EGFP conversion. Please visit https://doi.org/10.1101/2021.11.02.464583 for bioRxiv preprint.
How to cite: ATP1A1_G3_EBFP_Nick_Dual_sgRNA was a gift from Yannick Doyon (Addgene plasmid # 178094 ; http://n2t.net/addgene:178094 ; RRID:Addgene_178094)
